>Addgene plasmid #184636 | pAAV-EF1a-double floxed-Gat1(R69K)-HA-WPRE-HGHpA | addgene full sequence | sequence record 369063 | Addgene NGS Result
GCTGCCTGCAGGGGCGCCTGATGCGGTATTTTCTCCTTACGCATCTGTGCGGTATTTCACACCGCATA
[95 nt withheld, positions 69-163]
T
[46 nt withheld, positions 165-210]
C
[141 nt withheld, positions 212-352]
CCTTTGACGTTGGAGTCCACGTTCTTT
[37 nt withheld, positions 380-416]
ACTCTATCTCGGGCTATTCTTTTGATTTATAAGGGATTTTGCCGATTTCGGTCTATTGGTTAAAAAATGA
GCTGATTTAACAAAAATTTAACGCGAATTTTAACAAAATATTAACGTTTACAATTTTATGGTGCACTCTC
AGTACAATCTGCTCTGATGCCGCATAGTTAAGCCAGCCCCGACACCCGCCAACACCCGCTGACGCGCCCT
GACGGGCTTGTCTGCTCCCGGCATCCGCTTACAGACAAGCTGTGACCGTCTCCGGGAGCTGCATGTGTCA
GAGGTTTTCACCGTCATCACCGAAACGCGCGAGACGAAAGGGCCTCGTGATACGCCTATTTTTATAGGTT
AATGTCATGATAATAATGGTTTCTTAGACGTCAGGTGGCACTTTTCGGGGAAATGTGCGCGGAACCCCTA
TTTGTTTATTTTTCTAAATACATTCAAATATGTATCCGCTCATGAGACAATAACCCTGATAAATGCTTCA
ATAATATTGAAAAAGGAAGAGTATGAGTATTCAACATTTCCGTGTCGCCCTTATTCCCTTTTTTGCGGCA
TTTTGCCTTCCTGTTTTTGCTCACCCAGAAACGCTGGTGAAAGTAAAAGATGCTGAAGATCAGTTGGGTG
CACGAGTGGGTTACATCGAACTGGATCTCAACAGCGGTAAGATCCTTGAGAGTTTTCGCCCCGAAGAACG
TTTTCCAATGATGAGCACTTTTAAAGTTCTGCTATGTGGCGCGGTATTATCCCGTATTGACGCCGGGCAA
GAGCAACTCGGTCGCCGCATACACTATTCTCAGAATGACTTGGTTGAGTACTCACCAGTCACAGAAAAGC
ATCTTACGGATGGCATGACAGTAAGAGAATTATGCAGTGCTGCCATAACCATGAGTGATAACACTGCGGC
CAACTTACTTCTGACAACGATCGGAGGACCGAAGGAGCTAACCGCTTTTTTGCACAACATGGGGGATCAT
GTAACTCGCCTTGATCGTTGGGAACCGGAGCTGAATGAAGCCATACCAAACGACGAGCGTGACACCACGA
TGCCTGTAGCAATGGCAACAACGTTGCGCAAACTATTAACTGGCGAACTACTTACTCTAGCTTCCCGGCA
ACAATTAATAGACTGGATGGAGGCGGATAAAGTTGCAGGACCACTTCTGCGCTCGGCCCTTCCGGCTGGC
TGGTTTATTGCTGATAAATCTGGAGCCGGTGAGCGTGGGTCTCGCGGTATCATTGCAGCACTGGGGCCAG
ATGGTAAGCCCTCCCGTATCGTAGTTATCTACACGACGGGGAGTCAGGCAACTATGGATGAACGAAATAG
ACAGATCGCTGAGATAGGTGCCTCACTGATTAAGCATTGGTAACTGTCAGACCAAGTTTACTCATATATA
CTTTAGATTGATTTAAAACTTCATTTTTAATTTAAAAGGATCTAGGTGAAGATCCTTTTTGATAATCTCA
TGACCAAAATCCCTTAACGTGAGTTTTCGTTCCACTGAGCGTCAGACCCCGTAGAAAAGATCAAAGGATC
TTCTTGAGATCCTTTTTTTCTGCGCGTAATCTGCTGCTTGCAAACAAAAAAACCACCGCTACCAGCGGTG
GTTTGTTTGCCGGATCAAGAGCTACCAACTCTTTTTCCGAAGGTAACTGGCTTCAGCAGAGCGCAGATAC
CAAATACTGTTCTTCTAGTGTAGCCGTAGTTAGGCCACCACTTCAAGAACTCTGTAGCACCGCCTACATA
CCTCGCTCTGCTAATCCTGTTACCAGTGGCTGCTGCCAGTGGCGATAAGTCGTGTCTTACCGGGTTGGAC
TCAAGACGATAGTTACCGGATAAGGCGCAGCGGTCGGGCTGAACGGGGGGTTCGTGCACACAGCCCAGCT
TGGAGCGAACGACCTACACCGAACTGAGATACCTACAGCGTGAGCTATGAGAAAGCGCCACGCTTCCCGA
AGGGAGAAAGGCGGACAGGTATCCGGTAAGCGGCAGGGTCGGAACAGGAGAGCGCACGAGGGAGCTTCCA
GGGGGAAACGCCTGGTATCTTTATAGTCCTGTCGGGTTTCGCCACCTCTGACTTGAGCGTCGATTTTTGT
GATGCTCGTCAGGGGGGCGGAGCCTATGGAAAAACGCCAGCAACGCGGCCTTTTTACGGTTCCTGGCCTT
TTGCTGGCCTTTTGCTCACATGTCCTGCAGGCAGCTGCGCGCTCGCTCGCTCACTGAGGCCGCCCGGGCG
TCGGGCGACCTTTGGTCGCCCGGCCTCAGTGAGCGAGCGAGCGCGCAGAGAGGGAGTGGCCAACTCCATC
ACTAGGGGTTCCTGCGGCCGCACGCGTAAGCTTTGCAAAGATGGATAAAGTTTTAAACAGAGAGGAATCT
TTGCAGCTAATGGACCTTCTAGGTCTTGAAAGGAGTGGGAATTGGCTCCGGTGCCCGTCAGTGGGCAGAG
CGCACATCGCCCACAGTCCCCGAGAAGTTGGGGGGAGGGGTCGGCAATTGAACCGGTGCCTAGAGAAGGT
GGCGCGGGGTAAACTGGGAAAGTGATGTCGTGTACTGGCTCCGCCTTTTTCCCGAGGGTGGGGGAGAACC
GTATATAAGTGCAGTAGTCGCCGTGAACGTTCTTTTTCGCAACGGGTTTGCCGCCAGAACACAGGTAAGT
GCCGTGTGTGGTTCCCGCGGGCCTGGCCTCTTTACGGGTTATGGCCCTTGCGTGCCTTGAATTACTTCCA
CCTGGCTGCAGTACGTGATTCTTGATCCCGAGCTTCGGGTTGGAAGTGGGTGGGAGAGTTCGAGGCCTTG
CGCTTAAGGAGCCCCTTCGCCTCGTGCTTGAGTTGAGGCCTGGCCTGGGCGCTGGGGCCGCCGCGTGCGA
ATCTGGTGGCACCTTCGCGCCTGTCTCGCTGCTTTCGATAAGTCTCTAGCCATTTAAAATTTTTGATGAC
CTGCTGCGACGCTTTTTTTCTGGCAAGATAGTCTTGTAAATGCGGGCCAAGATCTGCACACTGGTATTTC
GGTTTTTGGGGCCGCGGGCGGCGACGGGGCCCGTGCGTCCCAGCGCACATGTTCGGCGAGGCGGGGCCTG
CGAGCGCGGCCACCGAGAATCGGACGGGGGTAGTCTCAAGCTGGCCGGCCTGCTCTGGTGCCTGGCCTCG
CGCCGCCGTGTATCGCCCCGCCCTGGGCGGCAAGGCTGGCCCGGTCGGCACCAGTTGCGTGAGCGGAAAG
ATGGCCGCTTCCCGGCCCTGCTGCAGGGAGCTCAAAATGGAGGACGCGGCGCTCGGGAGAGCGGGCGGGT
GAGTCACCCACACAAAGGAAAAGGGCCTTTCCGTCCTCAGCCGTCGCTTCATGTGACTCCACGGAGTACC
GGGCGCCGTCCAGGCACCTCGATTAGTTCTCGAGCTTTTGGAGTACGTCGTCTTTAGGTTGGGGGGAGGG
GTTTTATGCGATGGAGTTTCCCCACACTGAGTGGGTGGAGACTGAAGTTAGGCCAGCTTGGCACTTGATG
TAATTCTCCTTGGAATTTGCCCTTTTTGAGTTTGGATCTTGGTTCATTCTCAAGCCTCAGACAGTGGTTC
AAAGTTTTTTTCTTCCATTTCAGGTGTCGTGAGGTACCGGATCCTCTAGAGTCGACTCCGGAATAACTTC
GTATAGGATACTTTATACGAAGTTATGCAGAATGGTAGCTGGATTGTAGCTGCTATTAGCAATATGAAAC
CTCTTAATAACTTCGTATAGCATACATTATACGAAGTTATGGCGCGCCCTAAGCGTAATCTGGAACGTCA
TATGGATAGGATCCTGCATAGTCCGGGACGTCATAGGGATAGCCAGCGTAATCTGGAACATCGTATGGGT
AGCCGATGTAGGCCTCCTTGCTGGCTGAGCTGCCAGCCTGCGGCTGCTCAGGGCCATTCTCAGGGCGCAC
AATATCTTCACTGGGCTGAATCATGACCTGGAGACGCTGCTTCAGGGAGCCCTTCAGGGTGAGGAACATG
TAAGCCATGTACCCGGGGATGAGCACCATGGAGGACAGAGCCATGAGCCAGCCCACGCCCTGGCCCCACT
TGGGGAAAACATAGCTTCCCATGGTGAGTGGTGTCATCTGCACAGCACTGAAGAGAAACACGCCCGCCAC
AATGATGGGTGTGAAAAAGGACCAGCACAGCTTCCACCAGATGCAGGGCCTGGAGCCAACCATCTCCTGG
ATGTTGTCATAGAACCGGTTGACACCATAAAACCAGGAAATGGAGACACACTCGAAGAAAACCAGGAACA
GCAAGCTCATGCCGCTGGCAGAGTAATAATCAAACAGTTTGAAGACATAAATGCCACCCTGGGTGATGTT
AGACAGGCCAATCAGGTAGGACACGATGCACACGGCAGCAATGAAGAGTTCACGGCGATTGCGGAGAAGT
CTGGGGTACTCGTCCACCAGGGCAGTGATGAAGCCCTCCACGGTACAGAACTGGCTGTCAATGCCCAGCA
TCAGCAGCATGGAGAAGAAGAGGATAGCCCAGAGGGGAGAGATGGGTAGCTGTGTCACAGCCTCAGGGTA
CGCCAAGAATGCCAGCCCCGGGCCTGAGGCTGCCACATCAGCTATGGACCTCTTGGTGACATGAGCCATG
AAGCCCACGATGGAGAAGATGACGAATCCGGCAAACATGCTGGTGCAGGAGTTGATGCAGCAAACGATGA
TGGAGTCCCTGTACACATTGTTGTGGAAAGAGTTGTAGCTTCCCAGAGCAATCAGGGACCCCAGGCCCAG
CCCGTAGGAGAAGAAGATCTGGGTGGCGGCGTCAAGCCACACCTCAGAATCAGACAGCTTTCGGAAGTTG
GGTGTGATGTAGAAGAGGATCCCCTCCTTGGCCCCGGGAAGCGTCACTCCACGGAAGAACAGGATGATAA
GCATGATGTAGGGGTACGTGGCTGAGAAGTAGACCACCTTTCCAGTCCAACCAACACCCTTCCAGATGCA
GAAATACACGAGCACCCAGGCAATGGCCAGTGTGATGGCCAGAGGCCAGCGGATCTGTCCTGGCTTGTCC
AGTCCATCTGTCATCTGGTGCATGTTGCGCTCCCAGAACTCCACCACGGCGCTGGTCATGTTGGTGGTAT
TGACCAGGCTGTAGTTGGAGAAGCAGCGGTCAGTGTTCCACGGGTTGTCACACTGTTTCCATGGCAGGGT
CGTGGTGAAGGAGTTGTACAGGTAGTAGATGGCCCAGGAGATGATGACGATGTAGTAGATGTTCAGCCAG
AAGGACAGCACAGCTGCCGCGAGGCCCACACCCTTGAACATGGGCGCCAGCTTCCATACGCCCAGGCCCC
CAATGGAGGTGTACTGGCCTAGGGAGCACTCCAAAAGGAAGAGAGGAACACCCGCAAAGATGAGCGTCAG
GAAATATGGGATTAGGAAGGCCCCGCCACCGTTTTTCCCACAGAGGTAAGGGAACTTCCACACATTGCCC
AGGCCGATGGCATAGCCCACGCAGGACATGAGGAAGTCGAAGCGTCCCTTCCATGTGTCCCGGTCAGGGA
GGTCCCCGGCCTTCTTCTGCACCTTGACTACCAGGGTTTTGGGCTTGTCGCTGGCCACAGGGGCCTCGCT
GACCTCAGTAGAGATCTGCCCATCAGCCACCTTGCTGTTGTCAGTCGCCATGGTGGCTAGCATAACTTCG
TATAAAGTATCCTATACGAAGTTATTTGCCTTAACCCAGAAATTATCACTGTTATTCTTTAGAATGGTGC
AAAGAATAACTTCGTATAATGTATGCTATACGAAGTTATGAATTCGATATCAAGCTTATCGATAATCAAC
CTCTGGATTACAAAATTTGTGAAAGATTGACTGGTATTCTTAACTATGTTGCTCCTTTTACGCTATGTGG
ATACGCTGCTTTAATGCCTTTGTATCATGCTATTGCTTCCCGTATGGCTTTCATTTTCTCCTCCTTGTAT
AAATCCTGGTTGCTGTCTCTTTATGAGGAGTTGTGGCCCGTTGTCAGGCAACGTGGCGTGGTGTGCACTG
TGTTTGCTGACGCAACCCCCACTGGTTGGGGCATTGCCACCACCTGTCAGCTCCTTTCCGGGACTTTCGC
TTTCCCCCTCCCTATTGCCACGGCGGAACTCATCGCCGCCTGCCTTGCCCGCTGCTGGACAGGGGCTCGG
CTGTTGGGCACTGACAATTCCGTGGTGTTGTCGGGGAAATCATCGTCCTTTCCTTGGCTGCTCGCCTATG
TTGCCACCTGGATTCTGCGCGGGACGTCCTTCTGCTACGTCCCTTCGGCCCTCAATCCAGCGGACCTTCC
TTCCCGCGGCCTGCTGCCGGCTCTGCGGCCTCTTCCGCGTCTTCGCCTTCGCCCTCAGACGAGTCGGATC
TCCCTTTGGGCCGCCTCCCCGCATCGATACCGAGCGCTGCTCGAGAGATCTTCGACTGTGCCTTCTAGTT
GCCAGCCATCTGTTGTTTGCCCCTCCCCCGTGCCTTCCTTGACCCTGGAAGGTGCCACTCCCACTGTCCT
TTCCTAATAAAATGAGGAAATTGCATCGCATTGTCTGAGTAGGTGTCATTCTATTCTGGGGGGTGGGGTG
GGGCAGGACAGCAAGGGGGAGGATTGGGAAGACAATAGCAGGCATGAGATCTCACGTGCGGACCGAGCGG
CCGCAGGAACCCCTAGTGATGGAGTTGGCCACTCCCTCTCTGCGCGCTCGCTCGCTCACTGAGGCCGGGC
GACCAAAGGTCGCCCGACGCCCGGGCTTTGCCCGGGCGGCCTCAGTGAGCGAGCGAGCGCGCA
Features (pLannotate 1.2.2; 24 found; start..end, strand, type, name):
     17..68      -  misc_feature   bom (fragment): basis of mobility region from pBR322
     87..542     +  rep_origin     f1 ori (sequence partly withheld): f1 bacteriophage origin of replication; arrow indicates direction of (+) strand synthesis
    543..592     -  misc_feature   bom (fragment): basis of mobility region from pBR322
    694..729     -  CDS            rop (fragment): Rop protein, which maintains plasmids at low copy number; rop
    824..928     +  promoter       AmpR promoter: bla
    929..1789    +  CDS            AmpR: β-lactamase; bla; confers resistance to ampicillin, carbenicillin, and related antibiotics
   1960..2548    +  rep_origin     ori: high-copy-number ColE1/pMB1/pBR322/pUC origin of replication
   2621..2648    +  repeat_region  AAV2 ITR (fragment): inverted terminal repeat of adeno-associated virus serotype 2 inverted
   2677..2704    +  repeat_region  AAV2 ITR (fragment): inverted terminal repeat of adeno-associated virus serotype 2 inverted
   2767..2833    +  CDS            small t antigen (fragment): SV40 (simian virus 40) small t antigen
   2840..4018    +  promoter       EF-1α promoter: strong constitutive promoter for human elongation factor EF-1α
   4025..4042    +  misc_feature   MCS (fragment): pUC18/19 multiple cloning site
   4049..4082    +  protein_bind   lox2272: Cre-mediated recombination occurs in the 8-bp core sequence (GGATACTT). lox2272 sites are compatible with each other, but incompatible with loxP or loxN sites (Lee and Saito, 1988). Cre recombinase
   4083..4132    -  intron         β-globin intron (fragment): internally truncated intron from human β-globin
   4133..4166    +  protein_bind   loxP: Cre-mediated recombination occurs in the 8-bp core sequence (GCATACAT). Cre recombinase
   4241..4267    -  CDS            3xHA (fragment): three tandem HA epitope tags
   4271..6052    -  CDS            Slc6a1: SC6A1_MOUSE - Also known as Gabt1, Gat-1, Gat1. Experimental evidence at protein level: Swiss-Prot protein existence level 1. Terminates the action of GABA by its high affinity sodium- dependent reuptake into presynaptic terminals. From Mus musculus (Mouse).
   6078..6111    -  protein_bind   lox2272: Cre-mediated recombination occurs in the 8-bp core sequence (GGATACTT). lox2272 sites are compatible with each other, but incompatible with loxP or loxN sites (Lee and Saito, 1988). Cre recombinase
   6112..6161    -  intron         β-globin intron (fragment): internally truncated intron from human β-globin
   6162..6195    -  protein_bind   loxP: Cre-mediated recombination occurs in the 8-bp core sequence (GCATACAT). Cre recombinase
   6196..6220    +  misc_feature   MCS (fragment): pBluescript multiple cloning site
   6220..6808    +  misc_feature   WPRE: woodchuck hepatitis virus posttranscriptional regulatory element
   6842..6953    +  polyA_signal   bGH poly(A) signal: bovine growth hormone polyadenylation signal
   7071..12      +  repeat_region  AAV2 ITR (across the origin): inverted terminal repeat of adeno-associated virus serotype 2 inverted
