[The description below was written by a language model from this plasmid's Addgene catalogue record and pLannotate feature annotations shown in this document.]
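Description:
pAAV-EF1a-double floxed-Gat1(R69K)-HA-WPRE-HGHpA is a 7.2 kb AAV transfer plasmid for Cre-dependent expression of a transport-impaired mouse GABA transporter. It derives from the widely used pAAV-EF1a double-floxed (DIO) hChR2(H134R)-mCherry backbone, with the opsin-reporter cassette replaced through the retained AscI and NheI sites. In bacteria it is maintained by a high-copy ColE1/pUC-type origin and selected with ampicillin via the β-lactamase gene; an f1 origin is also present. The expression cassette is flanked by AAV2 inverted terminal repeats, which allow it to be packaged into recombinant AAV particles. One ITR is annotated intact across the sequence origin, while the other is detected only as short fragments in this sequencing result.

The payload is the mouse Slc6a1 (Gat1) coding sequence carrying an arginine-69-to-lysine substitution that, according to the record, impairs transport function. It is fused at its C-terminus to three copies of the HA epitope, although the annotation picks up only part of the 3xHA tag. The open reading frame sits in the antisense orientation relative to the human EF-1α promoter and is bracketed by oppositely oriented pairs of lox2272 and loxP sites. Cre recombinase inverts the cassette and then excises one site of each pair, locking the gene in the sense orientation, so expression is confined to Cre-expressing cells. A WPRE downstream enhances transcript stability and expression. The construct name specifies a human growth hormone polyadenylation signal, whereas the automated annotation labels this element as a bGH poly(A) signal.

The associated study concerns presynaptic GABA uptake in midbrain dopamine neurons. There, this mutant would plausibly serve as a transport-deficient comparison for functional Gat1, detectable by its HA tag, though the record does not state this role.
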