Addgene plasmid #184636: pAAV-EF1a-double floxed-Gat1(R69K)-HA-WPRE-HGHpA
Purpose: Expresses the GABA membrane transporter Gat1 R69K mutant fused to HA, driven by the Ef1a promoter, in a Cre-dependent fashion
Depositing lab: Nicolas Tritsch. Depositing organization: NYU Grossman School of Medicine. Publication: Inhibitory co-transmission from midbrain dopamine neurons relies on presynaptic GABA uptake. Melani R, Tritsch NX. Cell Rep. 2022 Apr 19;39(3):110716. doi: 10.1016/j.celrep.2022.110716. PubMed 35443174.
Backbone
  Vector backbone: pAAV-EF1a-double floxed-hChR2(H134R)-mCherry-WPRE-HGHpA
  Backbone manufacturer: Addgene #20297
  Modifications to backbone: 3 copies of the influenza hemagglutinin (HA) coding sequence are inserted at the C-terminus
  Vector type: AAV
Growth in bacteria
  Bacterial resistance: Ampicillin, 100 μg/mL
  Growth temperature: 37°C
  Growth strain: NEB Stable
  Copy number: High Copy
Gene/Insert
  Gene/Insert name: Gat1
  Species: M. musculus (mouse)
  Mutation: Gat1 gene with Arginine 69 changed to Lysine, to impair transport function
  GenBank ID: NM_178703.4
  Entrez Gene: Slc6a1 (a.k.a. A730043E01, GABATHG, GABATR, GAT-1, Gabt, Gabt1, Gat1, XT-1, Xtrp1)
  Promoter: EF1a
  Cloning method: Restriction Enzyme; 5′ cloning site AscI (not destroyed); 3′ cloning site NheI (not destroyed)
  Sequencing primers: 5′ Unknown
Terms and licenses: Academic/Nonprofit Terms; Industry Terms: Not Available to Industry
Depositor comments: Please visit https://www.biorxiv.org/content/10.1101/2021.11.26.470142v1 for bioRxiv preprint.
How to cite: pAAV-EF1a-double floxed-Gat1(R69K)-HA-WPRE-HGHpA was a gift from Nicolas Tritsch (Addgene plasmid # 184636 ; http://n2t.net/addgene:184636 ; RRID:Addgene_184636)
