>Addgene plasmid #184636 | pAAV-EF1a-double floxed-Gat1(R69K)-HA-WPRE-HGHpA | depositor partial sequence | sequence record 358151 | pAAV-EF1a-double floxed-Gat1(R69K)-HA-WPRE-HGHpA sequence 1911 bps
GCTAGCCACCATGGCGACTGACAACAGCAAGGTGGCTGATGGGCAGATCTCTACTGAGGTCAGCGAGGCC
CCTGTGGCCAGCGACAAGCCCAAAACCCTGGTAGTCAAGGTGCAGAAGAAGGCCGGGGACCTCCCTGACC
GGGACACATGGAAGGGACGCTTCGACTTCCTCATGTCCTGCGTGGGCTATGCCATCGGCCTGGGCAATGT
GTGGAAGTTCCCTTACCTCTGTGGGAAAAACGGTGGCGGGGCCTTCCTAATCCCATATTTCCTGACGCTC
ATCTTTGCGGGTGTTCCTCTCTTCCTTTTGGAGTGCTCCCTAGGCCAGTACACCTCCATTGGGGGCCTGG
GCGTATGGAAGCTGGCGCCCATGTTCAAGGGTGTGGGCCTCGCGGCAGCTGTGCTGTCCTTCTGGCTGAA
CATCTACTACATCGTCATCATCTCCTGGGCCATCTACTACCTGTACAACTCCTTCACCACGACCCTGCCA
TGGAAACAGTGTGACAACCCGTGGAACACTGACCGCTGCTTCTCCAACTACAGCCTGGTCAATACCACCA
ACATGACCAGCGCCGTGGTGGAGTTCTGGGAGCGCAACATGCACCAGATGACAGATGGACTGGACAAGCC
AGGACAGATCCGCTGGCCTCTGGCCATCACACTGGCCATTGCCTGGGTGCTCGTGTATTTCTGCATCTGG
AAGGGTGTTGGTTGGACTGGAAAGGTGGTCTACTTCTCAGCCACGTACCCCTACATCATGCTTATCATCC
TGTTCTTCCGTGGAGTGACGCTTCCCGGGGCCAAGGAGGGGATCCTCTTCTACATCACACCCAACTTCCG
AAAGCTGTCTGATTCTGAGGTGTGGCTTGACGCCGCCACCCAGATCTTCTTCTCCTACGGGCTGGGCCTG
GGGTCCCTGATTGCTCTGGGAAGCTACAACTCTTTCCACAACAATGTGTACAGGGACTCCATCATCGTTT
GCTGCATCAACTCCTGCACCAGCATGTTTGCCGGATTCGTCATCTTCTCCATCGTGGGCTTCATGGCTCA
TGTCACCAAGAGGTCCATAGCTGATGTGGCAGCCTCAGGCCCGGGGCTGGCATTCTTGGCGTACCCTGAG
GCTGTGACACAGCTACCCATCTCTCCCCTCTGGGCTATCCTCTTCTTCTCCATGCTGCTGATGCTGGGCA
TTGACAGCCAGTTCTGTACCGTGGAGGGCTTCATCACTGCCCTGGTGGACGAGTACCCCAGACTTCTCCG
CAATCGCCGTGAACTCTTCATTGCTGCCGTGTGCATCGTGTCCTACCTGATTGGCCTGTCTAACATCACC
CAGGGTGGCATTTATGTCTTCAAACTGTTTGATTATTACTCTGCCAGCGGCATGAGCTTGCTGTTCCTGG
TTTTCTTCGAGTGTGTCTCCATTTCCTGGTTTTATGGTGTCAACCGGTTCTATGACAACATCCAGGAGAT
GGTTGGCTCCAGGCCCTGCATCTGGTGGAAGCTGTGCTGGTCCTTTTTCACACCCATCATTGTGGCGGGC
GTGTTTCTCTTCAGTGCTGTGCAGATGACACCACTCACCATGGGAAGCTATGTTTTCCCCAAGTGGGGCC
AGGGCGTGGGCTGGCTCATGGCTCTGTCCTCCATGGTGCTCATCCCCGGGTACATGGCTTACATGTTCCT
CACCCTGAAGGGCTCCCTGAAGCAGCGTCTCCAGGTCATGATTCAGCCCAGTGAAGATATTGTGCGCCCT
GAGAATGGCCCTGAGCAGCCGCAGGCTGGCAGCTCAGCCAGCAAGGAGGCCTACATCGGCTACCCATACG
ATGTTCCAGATTACGCTGGCTATCCCTATGACGTCCCGGACTATGCAGGATCCTATCCATATGACGTTCC
AGATTACGCTTAGGGCGCGCC
